Addgene plasmid #217977: pAAV-nef-AO-66-71-TVA950
Purpose: AAV Transfer plasmid to express TVA950 in a Cre-dependent manner
Depositing lab: Edward Callaway. Depositing organization: Salk Institute for Biological Studies. Publication: Postsynaptic cell type and synaptic distance do not determine efficiency of monosynaptic rabies virus spread measured at synaptic resolution. Patino M, Lagos WN, Patne NS, Miyazaki PA, Bhamidipati SK, Collman F, Callaway EM. Elife. 2023 Dec 14;12:e89297. doi: 10.7554/eLife.89297. PubMed 38096019.
Backbone
  Vector backbone: pAAV
  Total vector size (bp): 5860
  Vector type: AAV
Growth in bacteria
  Bacterial resistance: Ampicillin, 100 μg/mL
  Growth temperature: 37°C
  Growth strain: NEB Stable
  Copy number: Unknown
Gene/Insert
  Gene/Insert name: TVA950
  Insert size (bp): 468
  Promoter: nEF
  Cloning method: Unknown
  Sequencing primers: 5′ pBR322ori-F
Terms and licenses: Academic/Nonprofit Terms; Industry Terms: Not Available to Industry
How to cite: pAAV-nef-AO-66-71-TVA950 was a gift from Edward Callaway (Addgene plasmid # 217977 ; http://n2t.net/addgene:217977 ; RRID:Addgene_217977)
