[The description below was written by a language model from this plasmid's Addgene catalogue record and pLannotate feature annotations shown in this document.]
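Description:
pAAV-nef-AO-66-71-TVA950 is an AAV transfer plasmid of roughly 5.8 to 5.9 kb, built on a pAAV backbone and designed to express the avian retroviral receptor TVA950 only in cells that contain Cre recombinase. It is propagated in E. coli through a high-copy ColE1/pUC-type origin with ampicillin selection (AmpR, β-lactamase), and it also carries an f1 phage origin. The expression cassette is flanked by AAV2 inverted terminal repeats, which allow it to be packaged into recombinant AAV. The annotation detects a full ITR on one side but only short fragments on the other.

Expression is driven by the nEF promoter, annotated as the human EF-1α core promoter followed by a truncated HTLV-1 5' LTR segment. Downstream lies a lox71 site, then a block of about 1.3 kb ending in an SV40 poly(A) signal, then a lox66 site, and finally the 468 bp TVA950 coding sequence (matched to the quail subgroup A Rous sarcoma virus receptor) with an hGH poly(A) signal. TVA950 sits in the forward orientation outside the lox pair. The layout therefore reads as a lox-flanked transcriptional stop rather than an inverted (FLEX/DIO) cassette, with Cre presumably removing the intervening block so the promoter can read into TVA950. The record does not describe this mechanism or the meaning of "AO" explicitly. The yeast protein and SV40 T-antigen hits inside the floxed block are fragmentary database matches, probably reflecting stuffer or stop sequence rather than functional genes.

TVA is the receptor for EnvA-pseudotyped viruses, and the associated publication concerns monosynaptic rabies virus spread. This suggests the construct is used to make Cre-defined starter neurons susceptible to EnvA-pseudotyped rabies infection.
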