Features (pLannotate 1.2.2; 23 found; start..end, strand, type, name):
     12..39      +  repeat_region  AAV2 ITR (fragment): inverted terminal repeat of adeno-associated virus serotype 2 inverted
     68..95      +  repeat_region  AAV2 ITR (fragment): inverted terminal repeat of adeno-associated virus serotype 2 inverted
    177..388     +  promoter       EF-1α core promoter: core promoter for human elongation factor EF-1α
    401..669     +  LTR            5' LTR (truncated): truncated 5' long terminal repeat (LTR) from human T-cell leukemia virus (HTLV) type 1
    711..744     +  protein_bind   lox71: Left element (LE) mutant of loxP (Araki et al., 2010). Cre-mediated recombination occurs in the 8-bp core sequence (GCATACAT). Cre recombinase
    750..1082    -  CDS            DED1 (fragment): DED1_YEAST - Also known as SPP81. Experimental evidence at protein level: Swiss-Prot protein existence level 1. ATP-binding RNA helicase involved in translation initiation. Remodels RNA in response to ADP and ATP concentrations by facilitating disruption, but also formation of RNA duplexes. Has weak ATP-dependent affinity for dsRNA, but strong ATP-dependent affinity for ssRNA. Acts as a virus host factor involved in the replication of the MBV and the L-A viruses by promoting the negative-strand RNA synthesis. May be involved in recognition of the preinitiation complex and DNA binding of the RN
   1092..1187    -  CDS            YO201_YEAST (fragment): Protein uncertain: Swiss-Prot protein existence level 5. From Saccharomyces cerevisiae (strain ATCC 204508 / S288c) (Baker's yeast).
   1189..1263    +  CDS            small t antigen (fragment): SV40 (simian virus 40) small t antigen
   1265..1330    +  intron         small t intron: SV40 (simian virus 40) small t antigen intron
   1329..1805    +  CDS            large T antigen (fragment): large T antigen from SV40 (simian virus 40)
   1802..1885    +  CDS            large T antigen (fragment): large T antigen from SV40 (simian virus 40)
   1908..2042    +  polyA_signal   SV40 poly(A) signal: SV40 polyadenylation signal
   2062..2095    +  protein_bind   lox66: Right element (RE) mutant of loxP (Araki et al., 2010). Cre-mediated recombination occurs in the 8-bp core sequence (GCATACAT). Cre recombinase
   2102..2569    +  CDS            RSVR_COTJA: Experimental evidence at protein level: Swiss-Prot protein existence level 1. Responsible for susceptibility to the retrovirus subgroup A Rous sarcoma virus. From Coturnix japonica (Japanese quail) (Coturnix coturnix japonica).
   2595..3071    +  polyA_signal   hGH poly(A) signal: human growth hormone polyadenylation signal
   3111..3251    +  repeat_region  AAV2 ITR: inverted terminal repeat of adeno-associated virus serotype 2 inverted
   3256..3307    -  misc_feature   bom (fragment): basis of mobility region from pBR322
   3326..3781    +  rep_origin     f1 ori (sequence partly withheld): f1 bacteriophage origin of replication; arrow indicates direction of (+) strand synthesis
   3782..3831    -  misc_feature   bom (fragment): basis of mobility region from pBR322
   3933..3968    -  CDS            rop (fragment): Rop protein, which maintains plasmids at low copy number; rop
   4063..4167    +  promoter       AmpR promoter: bla
   4168..5028    +  CDS            AmpR: β-lactamase; bla; confers resistance to ampicillin, carbenicillin, and related antibiotics
   5199..5787    +  rep_origin     ori: high-copy-number ColE1/pMB1/pBR322/pUC origin of replication
>Addgene plasmid #217977 | pAAV-nef-AO-66-71-TVA950 | addgene full sequence | sequence record 430557 | Addgene NGS Result
CCTGCAGGCAGCTGCGCGCTCGCTCGCTCACTGAGGCCGCCCGGGCGTCGGGCGACCTTTGGTCGCCCGG
CCTCAGTGAGCGAGCGAGCGCGCAGAGAGGGAGTGGCCAACTCCATCACTAGGGGTTCCTGCGGCCGCAC
GCGTAAGGATCTGCGATCGCTCCGGTGCCCGTCAGTGGGCAGAGCGCACATCGCCCACAGTCCCCGAGAA
GTTGGGGGGAGGGGTCGGCAATTGAACGGGTGCCTAGAGAAGGTGGCGCGGGGTAAACTGGGAAAGTGAT
GTCGTGTACTGGCTCCGCCTTTTTCCCGAGGGTGGGGGAGAACCGTATATAAGTGCAGTAGTCGCCGTGA
ACGTTCTTTTTCGCAACGGGTTTGCCGCCAGAACACAGCTGAAGCTTCGAGGGGCTCGCATCTCTCCTTC
ACGCGCCCGCCGCCCTACCTGAGGCCGCCATCCACGCCGGTTGAGTCGCGTTCTGCCGCCTCCCGCCTGT
GGTGCCTCCTGAACTGCGTCCGCCGTCTAGGTAAGTTTAAAGCTCAGGTCGAGACCGGGCCTTTGTCCGG
CGCTCCCTTGGAGCCTACCTAGACTCAGCCGGCTCTCCACGCTTTGCCTGACCCTGCTTGCTCAACTCTA
CGTCTTTGTTTCGTTTTCTGTTCTGCGCCGTTACAGATCCAAGCTGTGACCGGCGCCTACGGATCCGCCG
CCACCATGGGTACCGTTCGTATAGCATACATTATACGAAGTTATGAGCTCTCGGGGACACCAAATATGGC
GATCTCGGCCTTTTCGTTTCTTGGAGCTGGGACATGTTTGCCATCGATCCATCTACCACCAGAACGGCCG
TTAGATCTGCTGCCACCGTTGTTTCCACCGAAGAAACCACCGTTGCCGTAACCACCACGACGGTTGTTGC
TAAAGAAGCTGCCACCGCCACGGCCACCGTTGTAGCCGCCGTTGTTGTTATTGTAGTTGCTACTGTTATT
TCTGGCACTTCTTGGTTTTCCTCTTAAGTGAGGAGGAACATAACCATTCTCGTTGTTGTCGTTGATGCTT
AAATTTTGCACTTGTTCGCTCAGTTCAGCCATAATATGAAATGCTTTTCTTTTGTTCTTACGGAATACCA
CTTGCCACCTATCACCACAACTAACTTTTTCCCGTTCCTCCATCTCTTTTATATTTTTTTTCTCGAGGGA
TCTTTGTGAAGGAACCTTACTTCTGTGGTGTGACATAATTGGACAAACTACCTACAGAGATTTAAAGCTC
TAAGGTAAATATAAAATTTTTAAGTGTATAATGTGTTAAACTACTGATTCTAATTGTTTGTGTATTTTAG
ATTCCAACCTATGGAACTGATGAATGGGAGCAGTGGTGGAATGCCTTTAATGAGGAAAACCTGTTTTGCT
CAGAAGAAATGCCATCTAGTGATGATGAGGCTACTGCTGACTCTCAACATTCTACTCCTCCAAAAAAGAA
GAAGAGAAAGGTAGAAGACCCCAAGGACTTTCCTTCAGAATTGCTAAGTTTTTTGAGTCATGCTGTGTTT
AGTAATAGAACTCTTGCTTGCTTTGCTATTTACACCACAAAGGAAAAAGCTGCACTGCTATACAAGAAAA
TTATGGAAAAATATTCTGTAACCTTTATAAGTAGGCATAACAGTTATAATCATAACATACTGTTTTTTCT
TACTCCACACAGGCATAGAGTGTCTGCTATTAATAACTATGCTCAAAAATTGTGTACCTTTAGCTTTTTA
ATTTGTAAAGGGGTTAATAAGGAATATTTGATGTATAGTGCCTTGACTAGAGATCATAATCAGCCATACC
ACATTTGTAGAGGTTTTACTTGCTTTAAAAAACCTCCCACACCTCCCCCTGAACCTGAAACATAAAATGA
ATGCAATTGTTGTTGTTAACTTGTTTATTGCAGCTTATAATGGTTACAAATAAAGCAATAGCATCACAAA
TTTCACAAATAAAGCATTTTTTTCACTGCATTCTAGTTGTGGTTTGTCCAAACTCATCAATGTATCTTAT
CATGTCTGGATCTGACATGGTAAGTGAATTCATAACTTCGTATAGCATACATTATACGAACGGTAGCTAG
CGCGCGGCTGCTGCCCGCGCTGCTGCTGCTGCTGCTGCCCGGTAACGTGACCGGTAACGGGTCCGGTAAC
GGTTCTTTGTCCCGTTGCCCCCCCGGTCAGTTCCGCTGCTCGGAGCCGCCCGGTGCCCACGGGGAGTGTT
ACCCGCAGGACTGGCTGTGCGACGGACACCCCGACTGCGACGACGGGCGGGACGAGTGGGGCTGCGGGAC
CAGCGCGATCCCCGCGGTGCCCACGGACAACGGCACAGAGGCTCCCACTGCCCCTGCTCCTGGACGTGCT
CTGCCAGCCAGGAATCACGGCCGCATGTGGATGCTGATCACTGCAGTGCTCCTGTGCTGCCTGGTAGCTG
TGGGTGGTATCGCTGCATGGGGGAAGTCCAAAGCAAAAAGCAGGTCTGACATCTTCAGTCTTGAAAGCGC
ATCCAAGGAGCTGCTGGTGCCTGACAAGAGCCAGGCAGACTTGTTCTCCTAAGGCGCGCCCTCGAGAGAT
CTACGGGTGGCATCCCTGTGACCCCTCCCCAGTGCCTCTCCTGGCCCTGGAAGTTGCCACTCCAGTGCCC
ACCAGCCTTGTCCTAATAAAATTAAGTTGCATCATTTTGTCTGACTAGGTGTCCTTCTATAATATTATGG
GGTGGAGGGGGGTGGTATGGAGCAAGGGGCAAGTTGGGAAGACAACCTGTAGGGCCTGCGGGGTCTATTG
GGAACCAAGCTGGAGTGCAGTGGCACAATCTTGGCTCACTGCAATCTCCGCCTCCTGGGTTCAAGCGATT
CTCCTGCCTCAGCCTCCCGAGTTGTTGGGATTCCAGGCATGCATGACCAGGCTCAGCTAATTTTTGTTTT
TTTGGTAGAGACGGGGTTTCACCATATTGGCCAGGCTGGTCTCCAACTCCTAATCTCAGGTGATCTACCC
ACCTTGGCCTCCCAAATTGCTGGGATTACAGGCGTGAACCACTGCTCCCTTCCCTGTCCTTCTGATTTTG
TAGGTAACCACGTGCGGACCGAGCGGCCGCAGGAACCCCTAGTGATGGAGTTGGCCACTCCCTCTCTGCG
CGCTCGCTCGCTCACTGAGGCCGGGCGACCAAAGGTCGCCCGACGCCCGGGCTTTGCCCGGGCGGCCTCA
GTGAGCGAGCGAGCGCGCAGCTGCCTGCAGGGGCGCCTGATGCGGTATTTTCTCCTTACGCATCTGTGCG
GTATTTCACACCGCATA
[95 nt withheld, positions 3308-3402]
T
[46 nt withheld, positions 3404-3449]
C
[141 nt withheld, positions 3451-3591]
CCTTTGACGTTGGAGTCCACGTTCTTT
[37 nt withheld, positions 3619-3655]
ACTCTATCTCGGGCTATTCTTTTGATTTATAAGGGATTTTGCCGATTTCGGTCTATTGGTTAAAAAATGA
GCTGATTTAACAAAAATTTAACGCGAATTTTAACAAAATATTAACGTTTACAATTTTATGGTGCACTCTC
AGTACAATCTGCTCTGATGCCGCATAGTTAAGCCAGCCCCGACACCCGCCAACACCCGCTGACGCGCCCT
GACGGGCTTGTCTGCTCCCGGCATCCGCTTACAGACAAGCTGTGACCGTCTCCGGGAGCTGCATGTGTCA
GAGGTTTTCACCGTCATCACCGAAACGCGCGAGACGAAAGGGCCTCGTGATACGCCTATTTTTATAGGTT
AATGTCATGATAATAATGGTTTCTTAGACGTCAGGTGGCACTTTTCGGGGAAATGTGCGCGGAACCCCTA
TTTGTTTATTTTTCTAAATACATTCAAATATGTATCCGCTCATGAGACAATAACCCTGATAAATGCTTCA
ATAATATTGAAAAAGGAAGAGTATGAGTATTCAACATTTCCGTGTCGCCCTTATTCCCTTTTTTGCGGCA
TTTTGCCTTCCTGTTTTTGCTCACCCAGAAACGCTGGTGAAAGTAAAAGATGCTGAAGATCAGTTGGGTG
CACGAGTGGGTTACATCGAACTGGATCTCAACAGCGGTAAGATCCTTGAGAGTTTTCGCCCCGAAGAACG
TTTTCCAATGATGAGCACTTTTAAAGTTCTGCTATGTGGCGCGGTATTATCCCGTATTGACGCCGGGCAA
GAGCAACTCGGTCGCCGCATACACTATTCTCAGAATGACTTGGTTGAGTACTCACCAGTCACAGAAAAGC
ATCTTACGGATGGCATGACAGTAAGAGAATTATGCAGTGCTGCCATAACCATGAGTGATAACACTGCGGC
CAACTTACTTCTGACAACGATCGGAGGACCGAAGGAGCTAACCGCTTTTTTGCACAACATGGGGGATCAT
GTAACTCGCCTTGATCGTTGGGAACCGGAGCTGAATGAAGCCATACCAAACGACGAGCGTGACACCACGA
TGCCTGTAGCAATGGCAACAACGTTGCGCAAACTATTAACTGGCGAACTACTTACTCTAGCTTCCCGGCA
ACAATTAATAGACTGGATGGAGGCGGATAAAGTTGCAGGACCACTTCTGCGCTCGGCCCTTCCGGCTGGC
TGGTTTATTGCTGATAAATCTGGAGCCGGTGAGCGTGGGTCTCGCGGTATCATTGCAGCACTGGGGCCAG
ATGGTAAGCCCTCCCGTATCGTAGTTATCTACACGACGGGGAGTCAGGCAACTATGGATGAACGAAATAG
ACAGATCGCTGAGATAGGTGCCTCACTGATTAAGCATTGGTAACTGTCAGACCAAGTTTACTCATATATA
CTTTAGATTGATTTAAAACTTCATTTTTAATTTAAAAGGATCTAGGTGAAGATCCTTTTTGATAATCTCA
TGACCAAAATCCCTTAACGTGAGTTTTCGTTCCACTGAGCGTCAGACCCCGTAGAAAAGATCAAAGGATC
TTCTTGAGATCCTTTTTTTCTGCGCGTAATCTGCTGCTTGCAAACAAAAAAACCACCGCTACCAGCGGTG
GTTTGTTTGCCGGATCAAGAGCTACCAACTCTTTTTCCGAAGGTAACTGGCTTCAGCAGAGCGCAGATAC
CAAATACTGTTCTTCTAGTGTAGCCGTAGTTAGGCCACCACTTCAAGAACTCTGTAGCACCGCCTACATA
CCTCGCTCTGCTAATCCTGTTACCAGTGGCTGCTGCCAGTGGCGATAAGTCGTGTCTTACCGGGTTGGAC
TCAAGACGATAGTTACCGGATAAGGCGCAGCGGTCGGGCTGAACGGGGGGTTCGTGCACACAGCCCAGCT
TGGAGCGAACGACCTACACCGAACTGAGATACCTACAGCGTGAGCTATGAGAAAGCGCCACGCTTCCCGA
AGGGAGAAAGGCGGACAGGTATCCGGTAAGCGGCAGGGTCGGAACAGGAGAGCGCACGAGGGAGCTTCCA
GGGGGAAACGCCTGGTATCTTTATAGTCCTGTCGGGTTTCGCCACCTCTGACTTGAGCGTCGATTTTTGT
GATGCTCGTCAGGGGGGCGGAGCCTATGGAAAAACGCCAGCAACGCGGCCTTTTTACGGTTCCTGGCCTT
TTGCTGGCCTTTTGCTCACATGT
